Addgene plasmid #40374: pBACgus/LRRK2 1867-2186
Depositing lab: Michael J Fox Foundation MJFF. Depositing organization: Michael J Fox Foundation.
Backbone
  Vector backbone: pBACgus
  Backbone manufacturer: Novagen
  Vector type: Baculovirus
Growth in bacteria
  Bacterial resistance: Ampicillin, 100 μg/mL
  Growth temperature: 37°C
  Growth strain: Top10
  Copy number: High Copy
Gene/Insert
  Gene/Insert name: LRRK2
  Species: H. sapiens (human)
  Mutation: WT aa1867-2186
  Entrez Gene: LRRK2 (a.k.a. AURA17, DARDARIN, PARK8, RIPK7, ROCO2)
  Promoter: polH
  Tag / fusion protein: HisTev (N terminal on insert)
  Cloning method: Restriction Enzyme; 5′ cloning site BamHI (destroyed during cloning); 3′ cloning site HindIII (destroyed during cloning)
  Sequencing primers: 5′ DSP2466For:GAATTTCGTCGACAGATC; 3′ DSP2466Rev:AATAACCCGGATCAGCTT
Terms and licenses: Academic/Nonprofit Terms; Industry Terms
How to cite: pBACgus/LRRK2 1867-2186 was a gift from Michael J Fox Foundation MJFF (Addgene plasmid # 40374 ; http://n2t.net/addgene:40374 ; RRID:Addgene_40374)
