[The description below was written by a language model from this plasmid's Addgene catalogue record and pLannotate feature annotations shown in this document.]
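Description:
pBACgus/LRRK2 1867-2186 is a baculovirus transfer plasmid built on the Novagen pBACgus backbone for expressing a fragment of human LRRK2 in insect cells. In bacteria it is maintained as a high-copy plasmid through a ColE1/pUC-type origin and selected with ampicillin via the β-lactamase gene. An f1 phage origin and a residual lacZα fragment are also annotated in the 8,401 nt depositor sequence.

The payload is a wild-type segment of LRRK2 (also known as PARK8 or dardarin) covering amino acids 1867–2186, annotated as a 960 nt coding region placed downstream of the AcMNPV polyhedrin (polH) promoter, a very late viral promoter that gives strong expression in infected insect cells. The catalogue entry records an N-terminal His tag followed by a TEV protease site, which allows metal-affinity purification and later tag removal. The feature table does not annotate this N-terminal tag, but it does detect a short His-tag fragment just downstream of the insert. This is probably a backbone-derived element, and the record does not say whether it is translated as part of the protein. The insert was cloned between BamHI and HindIII sites, both destroyed in the process.

The expression cassette is flanked by baculoviral sequences (lef2 and ORF603 on one side, the ORF1629 region on the other) that direct homologous recombination into the viral genome to generate recombinant virus. A divergently oriented E. coli β-glucuronidase (GUS) gene under the p6.9 late promoter is carried along with the insert, providing a colorimetric reporter for identifying recombinant virus. The construct is suited to producing recombinant LRRK2 fragment protein, although the record does not state a specific downstream application.
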