Features (pLannotate 1.2.2; 14 found; start..end, strand, type, name):
    329..453     +  CDS            lef2: baculovirus late expression factor 2
    491..1096    +  CDS            ORF603: baculovirus ORF603 protein
   1167..2972    -  CDS            GUS: β-glucuronidase; uidA (or gusA) from E. coli
   2987..3302    -  promoter       p6.9 promoter: Autographa californica p6.9; baculovirus late basic protein promoter
   3317..3408    +  promoter       polyhedrin promoter: polh from Autographa californica; promoter for the baculovirus polyhedrin gene
   3466..4425    +  CDS            LRRK2 (fragment): LRRK2_HUMAN - Also known as PARK8. Experimental evidence at protein level: Swiss-Prot protein existence level 1. Serine/threonine-protein kinase which phosphorylates a broad range of proteins involved in multiple processes such as neuronal plasticity, autophagy, and vesicle trafficking (PubMed:20949042, PubMed:22012985, PubMed:26824392, PubMed:29125462, PubMed:28720718, PubMed:29127255, PubMed:30398148, PubMed:29212815, PubMed:30635421, PubMed:21850687, PubMed:23395371, PubMed:17114044, PubMed:24687852, PubMed:26014385, PubMed:25201882). Is a key regulator of RAB GTPases by regulating the GTP/
   4451..4468    +  CDS            9xHis (fragment): 9xHis affinity tag
   4505..5862    +  misc_recomb    baculovirus recombination region (ORF1629): contains part of ORF1629
   5860..5937    -  CDS            P61 (fragment): P78_NPVAC - Experimental evidence at protein level: Swiss-Prot protein existence level 1. Plays a role in the transport of the nucleocapsids from the cytoplasm toward the host nucleus together with the host actin- polymerizing Arp2/3 complex. From Autographa californica nuclear polyhedrosis virus (AcMNPV).
   6125..6713    -  rep_origin     ori: high-copy-number ColE1/pMB1/pBR322/pUC origin of replication
   6884..7744    -  CDS            AmpR: β-lactamase; bla; confers resistance to ampicillin, carbenicillin, and related antibiotics
   7745..7849    -  promoter       AmpR promoter: bla
   7876..8331    +  rep_origin     f1 ori (sequence partly withheld): f1 bacteriophage origin of replication; arrow indicates direction of (+) strand synthesis
   8336..1       -  CDS            lacZα (fragment) (across the origin): LacZα fragment of β-galactosidase; lacZ fragment
>Addgene plasmid #40374 | pBACgus/LRRK2 1867-2186 | depositor full sequence | sequence record 52051 | pBACgus/LRRK2 1867-2186 sequence 8401 bps
GGAACGGCTCCGCCCACTATTAATGAAATTAAAAATTCCAATTTTAAAAAACGCAGCAAGAGAAACATTT
GTATGAAAGAATGCGTAGAAGGAAAGAAAAATGTCGTCGACATGCTGAACAACAAGATTAATATGCCTCC
GTGTATAAAAAAAATATTGAACGATTTGAAAGAAAACAATGTACCGCGCGGCGGTATGTACAGGAAGAGG
TTTATACTAAACTGTTACATTGCAAACGTGGTTTCGTGTGCCAAGTGTGAAAACCGATGTTTAATCAAGG
CTCTGACGCATTTCTACAACCACGACTCCAAGTGTGTGGGTGAAGTCATGCATCTTTTAATCAAATCCCA
AGATGTGTATAAACCACCAAACTGCCAAAAAATGAAAACTGTCGACAAGCTCTGTCCGTTTGCTGGCAAC
TGCAAGGGTCTCAATCCTATTTGTAATTATTGAATAATAAAACAATTATAAATGCTAAATTTGTTTTTTA
TTAACGATACAAACCAAACGCAACAAGAACATTTGTAGTATTATCTATAATTGAAAACGCGTAGTTATAA
TCGCTGAGGTAATATTTAAAATCATTTTCAAATGATTCACAGTTAATTTGCGACAATATAATTTTATTTT
CACATAAACTAGACGCCTTGTCGTCTTCTTCTTCGTATTCCTTCTCTTTTTCATTTTTCTCTTCATAAAA
ATTAACATAGTTATTATCGTATCCATATATGTATCTATCGTATAGAGTAAATTTTTTGTTGTCATAAATA
TATATGTCTTTTTTAATGGGGTGTATAGTACCGCTGCGCATAGTTTTTCTGTAATTTACAACAGTGCTAT
TTTCTGGTAGTTCTTCGGAGTGTGTTGCTTTAATTATTAAATTTATATAATCAATGAATTTGGGATCGTC
GGTTTTGTACAATATGTTGCCGGCATAGTACGCAGCTTCTTCTAGTTCAATTACACCATTTTTTAGCAGC
ACCGGATTAACATAACTTTCCAAAATGTTGTACGAACCGTTAAACAAAAACAGTTCACCTCCCTTTTCTA
TACTATTGTCTGCGAGCAGTTGTTTGTTGTTAAAAATAACAGCCATTGTAATGAGACGCACAAACTAATA
TCACAAACTGGAAATGTCTATCAATATATAGTTGCTGATCAGATCCTCATTGTTTGCCTCCCTGCTGCGG
TTTTTCACCGAAGTTCATGCCAGTCCAGCGTTTTTGCAGCAGAAAAGCCGCCGACTTCGGTTTGCGGTCG
CGAGTGAAGATCCCTTTCTTGTTACCGCCAACGCGCAATATGCCTTGCGAGGTCGCAAAATCGGCGAAAT
TCCATACCTGTTCACCGACGACGGCGCTGACGCGATCAAAGACGCGGTGATACATATCCAGCCATGCACA
CTGATACTCTTCACTCCACATGTCGGTGTACATTGAGTGCAGCCCGGCTAACGTATCCACGCCGTATTCG
GTGATGATAATCGGCTGATGCAGTTTCTCCTGCCAGGCCAGAAGTTCTTTTTCCAGTACCTTCTCTGCCG
TTTCCAAATCGCCGCTTTGGACATACCATCCGTAATAACGGTTCAGGCACAGCACATCAAAGAGATCGCT
GATGGTATCGGTGTGAGCGTCGCAGAACATTACATTGACGCAGGTGATCGGACGCGTCGGGTCGAGTTTA
CGCGTTGCTTCCGCCAGTGGCGCGAAATATTCCCGTGCACCTTGCGGACGGGTATCCGGTTCGTTGGCAA
TACTCCACATCACCACGCTTGGGTGGTTTTTGTCACGCGCTATCAGCTCTTTAATCGCCTGTAAGTGCGC
TTGCTGAGTTTCCCCGTTGACTGCCTCTTCGCTGTACAGTTCTTTCGGCTTGTTGCCCGCTTCGAAACCA
ATGCCTAAAGAGAGCGAAAAGCCGACAGCAGCAGTTTCATCAATCACCACGATGCCATGTTCATCTGCCC
AGTCGAGCATCTCTTCAGCGTAAGGGTAATGCGAGGTACGGTAGGAGTTGGCCCCAATCCAGTCCATTAA
TGCGTGGTCGTGCACCATCAGCACGTTATCGAATCCTTTGCCACGTAAGTCCGCATCTTCATGACGACCA
AAGCCAGTAAAGTAGAACGGTTTGTGGTTAATCAGGAACTGTTGGCCCTTCACTGCCACTGACCGGATGC
CGACGCGAAGCGGGTAGATATCACACTCTGTCTGGCTTTTGGCTGTGACGCACAGTTCATAGAGATAACC
TTCACCCGGTTGCCAGAGGTGCGGATTCACCACTTGCAAAGTCCCGCTAGTGCCTTGTCCAGTTGCAACC
ACCTGTTGATCCGCATCACGCAGTTCAACGCTGACATCACCATTGGCCACCACCTGCCAGTCAACAGACG
CGTGGTTACAGTCTTGCGCGACATGCGTCACCACGGTGATATCGTCCACCCAGGTGTTCGGCGTGGTGTA
GAGCATTACGCTGCGATGGATTCCGGCATAGTTAAAGAAATCATGGAAGTAAGACTGCTTTTTCTTGCCG
TTTTCGTCGGTAATCACCATTCCCGGCGGGATAGTCTGCCAGTTCAGTTCGTTGTTCACACAAACGGTGA
TACGTACACTTTTCCCGGCAATAACATACGGCGTGACATCGGCTTCAAATGGCGTATAGCCGCCCTGATG
CTCCATCACTTCCTGATTATTGACCCACACTTTGCCGTAATGAGTGACCGCATCGAAACGCAGCACGATA
CGCTGGCCTGCCCAACCTTTCGGTATAAAGACTTCGCGCTGATACCAGACGTTGCCCGCATAATTACGAA
TATCTGCATCGGCGAACTGATCGTTAAAACTGCCTGGCACAGCAATTGCCCGGCTTTCTTGTAACGCGCT
TTCCCACCAACGCTGATCAATTCCACAGTTTTCGCGATCCAGACTGAATGCCCACAGGCCGTCGAGTTTT
TTGATTTCACGGGTTGGGGTTTCTACAGGACGGACCATATTTATAGGTGTAATTTATGTAGCTGTAATTT
TTACCTTATTAATATTTTTTACGCTTTGCATTCGACGACTGAACTCCCAAATATATGTTTAACTCGTCTT
GGTCGTTTGAATTTTTGTTGCTGTGTTTCCTAATATTTTCCATCACCTTAAATATGTTATTGTAATCCTC
AATGTTGAACTTGCAATTGGACACGGCATAGTTTTCCATAGTCGTGTAAAACATGGTATTGGCTGCATTG
TAATACATCCGACTGAGCGGGTACGGATCTATGTGTTTGAGCAGCCTGTTCAAAAACTCTGCATCGTCGC
AAAACGGAATTTCGTCGACAGATCTGATCATGGAGATAATTAAAATGATAACCATCTCGCAAATAAATAA
GTATTTTACTGTTTTCGTAACAGTTTTGTAATAAAAAAACCTATAAATATAGGATCCATGCACCACCATC
ACCACCATCACCACGAGAACCTTTATTTCCAAGGAAACATCATGCTCAACAACGATGAGCTCGAATTTGA
ACAAGCTCCAGAATTCCTGCTCGGCGACGGCTCTTTCGGCTCCGTATACCGTGCTGCTTATGAAGGCGAA
GAAGTCGCCGTAAAGATCTTCAACAAGCACACCTCGCTCCGTCTGCTCCGTCAGGAACTGGTCGTTCTGT
GTCATCTGCACCATCCGAGCCTCATCTCCCTGCTGGCCGCTGGCATCCGTCCTCGTATGCTGGTGATGGA
GCTGGCATCCAAGGGCTCTCTCGACCGCCTGCTGCAGCAGGACAAGGCTTCTCTGACCCGTACTCTGCAG
CATCGTATCGCTCTGCATGTAGCTGACGGCCTGCGTTATCTTCATTCTGCAATGATCATTTATCGCGACC
TGAAACCTCATAATGTACTGCTGTTTACTCTGTACCCGAACGCTGCCATCATCGCTAAGATTGCAGACTA
TGGTATTGCGCAGTACTGCTGCCGCATGGGCATTAAAACAAGCGAAGGTACGCCGGGTTTCCGTGCTCCA
GAAGTGGCTCGTGGCAACGTTATTTACAACCAGCAAGCTGACGTTTACTCGTTCGGTCTGCTCCTGTACG
ATATCCTGACTACCGGCGGCCGTATCGTAGAAGGTCTGAAGTTCCCTAACGAATTCGACGAACTGGAAAT
CCAGGGCAAGCTGCCAGACCCGGTTAAAGAATACGGTTGCGCTCCGTGGCCGATGGTAGAGAAGCTCATC
AAACAGTGCCTTAAAGAAAACCCTCAGGAACGTCCAACCTCTGCTCAAGTGTTCGACATCCTTAACAGCG
CTGAACTCGTCTGTCTGACTCGCCGTATTCTCCTGCCTAAGAATGTTATCGTGGAATGTATGGTTGCTAC
TCACCATAACTCTCGCAACGCTTCCATCTGGCTCGGCTGTGGCCACACTGACCGTGGTCAGCTCAGCTTC
CTGGACCTGAACACTTGATAAGCTTGCGGCCGCACTCGAGCACCACCACCACCACCACTAACCTAGGTAG
CTGAGCGCATGCAAGCTGATCCGGGTTATTAGTACATTTATTAAGCGCTAGATTCTGTGCGTTGTTGATT
TACAGACAATTGTTGTACGTATTTTAATAATTCATTAAATTTATAATCTTTAGGGTGGTATGTTAGAGCG
AAAATCAAATGATTTTCAGCGTCTTTATATCTGAATTTAAATATTAAATCCTCAATAGATTTGTAAAATA
GGTTTCGATTAGTTTCAAACAAGGGTTGTTTTTCCGAACCGATGGCTGGACTATCTAATGGATTTTCGCT
CAACGCCACAAAACTTGCCAAATCTTGTAGCAGCAATCTAGCTTTGTCGATATTCGTTTGTGTTTTGTTT
TGTAATAAAGGTTCGACGTCGTTCAAAATATTATGCGCTTTTGTATTTCTTTCATCACTGTCGTTAGTGT
ACAATTGACTCGACGTAAACACGTTAAATAGAGCTTGGACATATTTAACATCGGGCGTGTTAGCTTTATT
AGGCCGATTATCGTCGTCGTCCCAACCCTCGTCGTTAGAAGTTGCTTCCGAAGACGATTTTGCCATAGCC
ACACGACGCCTATTAATTGTGTCGGCTAACACGTCCGCGATCAAATTTGTAGTTGAGCTTTTTGGAATTA
TTTCTGATTGCGGGCGTTTTTGGGCGGGTTTCAATCTAACTGTGCCCGATTTTAATTCAGACAACACGTT
AGAAAGCGATGGTGCAGGCGGTGGTAACATTTCAGACGGCAAATCTACTAATGGCGGCGGTGGTGGAGCT
GATGATAAATCTACCATCGGTGGAGGCGCAGGCGGGGCTGGCGGCGGAGGCGGAGGCGGAGGTGGTGGCG
GTGATGCAGACGGCGGTTTAGGCTCAAATGTCTCTTTAGGCAACACAGTCGGCACCTCAACTATTGTACT
GGTTTCGGGCGCCGTTTTTGGTTTGACCGGTCTGAGACGAGTGCGATTTTTTTCGTTTCTAATAGCTTCC
AACAATTGTTGTCTGTCGTCTAAAGGTGCAGCGGGTTGAGGTTCCGTCGGCATTGGTGGAGCGGGCGGCA
ATTCAGACATCGATGGTGGTGGTGGTGGTGGAGGCGCTGGAATGTTAGGCACGGGAGAAGGTGGTGGCGG
CGGTGCCGCCGGTATAATTTGTTCTGGTTTAGTTTGTTCGCGCACGATTGTGGGCACCGGCGCAGGCGCC
GCTGGCTGCACAACGGAAGGTCGTCTGCTTCGAGGCAGCGCTTGGGGTGGTGGCAATTCAATATTATAAT
TGGAATACAAATCGTAAAAATCTGCTATAAGCATTGTAATTTCGCTATCGTTTACCGTGCCGATATTTAA
CAACCGCTCAATGTAAGCAATTGTATTGTAAAGAGATTGTCTCAAGCTCGGATCGATCCCGCACGCCGAT
AACAAGCCTTTTCATTTTTACTACAGCATTGTAGTGGCGAGACACTTCGCTGTCGTCGAGGTTTAAACGC
TTCCTCGCTCACTGACTCGCTGCGCTCGGTCGTTCGGCTGCGGCGAGCGGTATCAGCTCACTCAAAGGCG
GTAATACGGTTATCCACAGAATCAGGGGATAACGCAGGAAAGAACATGTGAGCAAAAGGCCAGCAAAAGG
CCAGGAACCGTAAAAAGGCCGCGTTGCTGGCGTTTTTCCATAGGCTCCGCCCCCCTGACGAGCATCACAA
AAATCGACGCTCAAGTCAGAGGTGGCGAAACCCGACAGGACTATAAAGATACCAGGCGTTTCCCCCTGGA
AGCTCCCTCGTGCGCTCTCCTGTTCCGACCCTGCCGCTTACCGGATACCTGTCCGCCTTTCTCCCTTCGG
GAAGCGTGGCGCTTTCTCATAGCTCACGCTGTAGGTATCTCAGTTCGGTGTAGGTCGTTCGCTCCAAGCT
GGGCTGTGTGCACGAACCCCCCGTTCAGCCCGACCGCTGCGCCTTATCCGGTAACTATCGTCTTGAGTCC
AACCCGGTAAGACACGACTTATCGCCACTGGCAGCAGCCACTGGTAACAGGATTAGCAGAGCGAGGTATG
TAGGCGGTGCTACAGAGTTCTTGAAGTGGTGGCCTAACTACGGCTACACTAGAAGGACAGTATTTGGTAT
CTGCGCTCTGCTGAAGCCAGTTACCTTCGGAAAAAGAGTTGGTAGCTCTTGATCCGGCAAACAAACCACC
GCTGGTAGCGGTGGTTTTTTTGTTTGCAAGCAGCAGATTACGCGCAGAAAAAAAGGATCTCAAGAAGATC
CTTTGATCTTTTCTACGGGGTCTGACGCTCAGTGGAACGAAAACTCACGTTAAGGGATTTTGGTCATGAG
ATTATCAAAAAGGATCTTCACCTAGATCCTTTTAAATTAAAAATGAAGTTTTAAATCAATCTAAAGTATA
TATGAGTAAACTTGGTCTGACAGTTACCAATGCTTAATCAGTGAGGCACCTATCTCAGCGATCTGTCTAT
TTCGTTCATCCATAGTTGCCTGACTCCCCGTCGTGTAGATAACTACGATACGGGAGGGCTTACCATCTGG
CCCCAGTGCTGCAATGATACCGCGAGACCCACGCTCACCGGCTCCAGATTTATCAGCAATAAACCAGCCA
GCCGGAAGGGCCGAGCGCAGAAGTGGTCCTGCAACTTTATCCGCCTCCATCCAGTCTATTAATTGTTGCC
GGGAAGCTAGAGTAAGTAGTTCGCCAGTTAATAGTTTGCGCAACGTTGTTGCCATTGCTACAGGCATCGT
GGTGTCACGCTCGTCGTTTGGTATGGCTTCATTCAGCTCCGGTTCCCAACGATCAAGGCGAGTTACATGA
TCCCCCATGTTGTGCAAAAAAGCGGTTAGCTCCTTCGGTCCTCCGATCGTTGTCAGAAGTAAGTTGGCCG
CAGTGTTATCACTCATGGTTATGGCAGCACTGCATAATTCTCTTACTGTCATGCCATCCGTAAGATGCTT
TTCTGTGACTGGTGAGTACTCAACCAAGTCATTCTGAGAATAGTGTATGCGGCGACCGAGTTGCTCTTGC
CCGGCGTCAATACGGGATAATACCGCGCCACATAGCAGAACTTTAAAAGTGCTCATCATTGGAAAACGTT
CTTCGGGGCGAAAACTCTCAAGGATCTTACCGCTGTTGAGATCCAGTTCGATGTAACCCACTCGTGCACC
CAACTGATCTTCAGCATCTTTTACTTTCACCAGCGTTTCTGGGTGAGCAAAAACAGGAAGGCAAAATGCC
GCAAAAAAGGGAATAAGGGCGACACGGAAATGTTGAATACTCATACTCTTCCTTTTTCAATATTATTGAA
GCATTTATCAGGGTTATTGTCTCATGAGCGGATACATATTTGAATGTATTTAGAAAAATAAACAAATAGG
GGTTCCGCGCACATTTCCCCGAAAAGTGCCACCTG
[124 nt withheld, positions 7876-7999]
C
[91 nt withheld, positions 8001-8091]
A
[49 nt withheld, positions 8093-8141]
CCTTTGACGTTGGAGTCCACGTTCTTT
[37 nt withheld, positions 8169-8205]
ACCCTATCTCGGTCTATTCTTTTGATTTATAAGGGATTTTGCCGATTTCGGCCTATTGGTTAAAAAATGA
GCTGATTTAACAAAAATTTAACGCGAATTTTAACAAAATATTAACGTTTACAATTTCCCATTCGCCATTC
AGGCTGCGCAACTGTTGGGAAGGGCGATCGGTGCGGGCCTCTTCGCTATTACGCCA
