>Addgene plasmid #40374 | pBACgus/LRRK2 1867-2186 | addgene partial sequence | sequence record 52974 | DSP2466Rev 5'-AATAACCCGGATCAGCTT-3'
TGGTGCTCGAGTGCGGCCGCAAGCTTATCAAGTGTTCAGGTCCAGGAAGCTGAGCTGACCACGGTCAGTG
TGGCCACAGCCGAGCCAGATGGAAGCGTTGCGAGAGTTATGGTGAGTAGCAACCATACATTCCACGATAA
CATTCTTAGGCAGGAGAATACGGCGAGTCAGACAGACGAGTTCAGCGCTGTTAAGGATGTCGAACACTTG
AGCAGAGGTTGGACGTTCCTGAGGGTTTTCTTTAAGGCACTGTTTGATGAGCTTCTCTACCATCGGCCAC
GGAGCGCAACCGTATTCTTTAACCGGGTCTGGCAGCTTGCCCTGGATTTCCAGTTCGTCGAATTCGTTAG
GGAACTTCAGACCTTCTACGATACGGCCGCCGGTAGTCAGGATATCGTACAGGAGCAGACCGAACGAGTA
AACGTCAGCTTGCTGGTTGTAAATAACGTTGCCACGAGCCACTTCTGGAGCACGGAAACCCGGCGTACCT
TCGCTTGTTTTAATGCCCATGCGGCAGCAGTACTGCGCAATACCATAGTCTGCAATCTTAGCGATGATGG
CAGCGTTCGGGTACAGAGTAAACAGCAGTACATTATGAGGTTTCAGGTCGCGATAAATGATCATTGCAGA
ATGAAGATAACGCAGGCCGTCAGCTACATGCAGAGCGATACGATGCTGCAGAGTACGGGTCAGAGAAGCC
TTGTCCTGCTGCAGCAGGCGGTCGAGAGAGCCCTTGGATGCCAGCTCCATCACCAGCATACGAGGACGGA
TGCCAGCGGCCAGCAGGGAGATGAGGCTCGGATGGTGCAGATGACACAGAACGACCAGTTCCTGACGGAG
CAGACGGAGCGAGGTGTGCTTGTTGAAGATCTTTACGGCGACTTCTTCGCCTTCATAAGCAGCACGGTAT
ACGGAGCCGAAAGAGCCGTCGCCGAGCAGGAATTCTGGAGCTTGTTCAAATTCGAGCT
