>Addgene plasmid #40374 | pBACgus/LRRK2 1867-2186 | addgene partial sequence | sequence record 52975 | DSP2466For 5'-GAATTTCGTCGACAGATC-3'
AATAAATAAGTATTTTACTGTTTTCGTAACAGTTTTGTAATAAAAAAACCTATAAATATAGGATCCATGC
ACCACCATCACCACCATCACCACGAGAACCTTTATTTCCAAGGAAACATCATGCTCAACAACGATGAGCT
CGAATTTGAACAAGCTCCAGAATTCCTGCTCGGCGACGGCTCTTTCGGCTCCGTATACCGTGCTGCTTAT
GAAGGCGAAGAAGTCGCCGTAAAGATCTTCAACAAGCACACCTCGCTCCGTCTGCTCCGTCAGGAACTGG
TCGTTCTGTGTCATCTGCACCATCCGAGCCTCATCTCCCTGCTGGCCGCTGGCATCCGTCCTCGTATGCT
GGTGATGGAGCTGGCATCCAAGGGCTCTCTCGACCGCCTGCTGCAGCAGGACAAGGCTTCTCTGACCCGT
ACTCTGCAGCATCGTATCGCTCTGCATGTAGCTGACGGCCTGCGTTATCTTCATTCTGCAATGATCATTT
ATCGCGACCTGAAACCTCATAATGTACTGCTGTTTACTCTGTACCCGAACGCTGCCATCATCGCTAAGAT
TGCAGACTATGGTATTGCGCAGTACTGCTGCCGCATGGGCATTAAAACAAGCGAAGGTACGCCGGGTTTC
CGTGCTCCAGAAGTGGCTCGTGGCAACGTTATTTACAACCAGCAAGCTGACGTTTACTCGTTCGGTCTGC
TCCTGTACGATATCCTGACTACCGGCGGCCGTATCGTAGAAGGTCTGAAGTTCCCTAACGAATTCGACGA
ACTGGAAATCCAGGGCAAGCTGCCAGACCCGGTTAAAGAATACGGTTGCGCTCCGTGGCCGATGGT
